>Addgene plasmid #19302 | pRK5-HA GST RagB 54L | depositor partial sequence | sequence record 8967 | Author sequence
AAGTATATNGCATGGCCTTTGCAGGGCTGGCAAGCCACGTTTGGTGGTGGCGACCATCCTCCAAAAGGTG
GAGGTGGTGGGTCGAGGGGAGGTTCTGGTGGATCAGGAGGTTCAGGTGGATCTGGGTCGACGATGGAAGA
ATCTGACTCTGAGAAAACGACGGAGAAAGAAAATCTGGGGCCGAGAATGGATCCACCACTAGGGGAACCG
GAAGGATCGCTTGGGTGGGTGCTACCAAATACAGCCATGAAGAAAAAGGTGCTGTTGATGGGTAAAAGTG
GGTCTGGTAAGCTCAGCATGAGGTCTATTATCTTTGCAAATTATATTGCCAGAGACACACGTCGCCTTGG
CGCAACAATTGATGTAGAACATTCTCATGTTCGATTTCTGGGAAACCTGGTATTGAACCTGTGGGATTGT
GGTGGGCAAGACACCTTCATGGAAAATTATTTCACTAGCCAACGGGACAACATCTTCCGAAATGTGGAGG
TTCTGATTTATGTCTTTGATGTGGAGAGCCGCGAACTGGAAAAGGACATGCACTATTACCAATCATGCCT
GGAGGCCATTCTGCAGAATTCTCCAGATGCCAAAATATTTTGCTTGGTACACAAAATGGATCTGGTACAG
GAGGATCAACGGGACCTGATTTTTAAAGAGCGAGAAGAAGATTTGAGGCGTTTGTCTCGCCCATTGGAAT
GTTCTTGTTTCCGAACATCTATCTGGGATGAAACCCTCTATAAGGCTTGGTCCAGCATAGTTTATCAGCT
GATTCCCAATGTTCAGCAGCTGGAAATGAACCTNANNAATTTTGCTGAAATTATCGAAGCTGATGAAGTA
CTTCTTTTTGAGAGAGCTACTTTTCTGGTAATTTCTCACTATCAGTGTAAAGAGCAGCGTGATGCNCATA
GATTTGAGAAAATAAGCAACATTATTAAGCAGTTCAAGCTGAGCTGCAGCAAGCTGGCTGCNTCTTTCCA
GANTATGGAA
