>Addgene plasmid #19302 | pRK5-HA GST RagB 54L | addgene partial sequence | sequence record 24529 | SP6 5'-ATTTAGGTGACACTATAG-3'
GCTTCCTCCGGTGTCCCTCCCAGGTCCAACTGCACCTCGGTTCTATCGATTGAATTCCCGAACCGACAGT
CGGTCTCTTCACCAAGGCCATTCGCGCCACCATGGGCTACCCCTATGATGTGCCTGACTACGCAGATCTC
AATGGTGGTGGTGGTGGGTCGAGAATGTCCCCTATACTAGGTTATTGGAAAATTAAGGGCCTTGTGCAAC
CCACTCGACTTCTTTTGGAATATCTTGAAGAAAAATATGAAGAGCATTTGTATGAGCGCGATGAAGGTGA
TAAATGGCGAAACAAAAAGTTTGAATTGGGTTTGGAGTTTCCCAATCTTCCTTATTATATTGATGGTGAT
GTTAAATTAACACAGTCTATGGCCATCATACGTTATATAGCTGACAAGCACAACATGTTGGGTGGTTGTC
CAAAAGAGCGTGCAGAGATTTCAATGCTTGAAGGAGCGGTTTTGGATATTAGATACGGTGTTTCGAGAAT
TGCATATAGTAAAGACTTTGAAACTCTCAAAGTTGATTTTCTTAGCAAGCTACCTGAAATGCTGAAAATG
TTCGAAGATCGTTTATGTCATAAAACATATTTAAATGGTGATCATGTAACCCATCCTGACTTCATGTTGT
ATGACGCTCTTGANGTTGTTTTATACATGGACCCAATGTGCCTGGATGCGTNCCCAAAATTAGTTTGTTT
TAAAAAACGTATTGAAGCTATCCCACAAATTGATAAGTACTTGAAATCCAGCANGTATATAGCATGGCCT
TTGCAGGGCT
