>Addgene plasmid #19302 | pRK5-HA GST RagB 54L | addgene partial sequence | sequence record 24530 | 19302 with pGEX-5'
GTGGAGGTGGTGGGTCGAGGGGAGGTTCTGGTGGATCAGGAGGTTCAGGTGGATCTGGGTCGACGATGGA
AGAATCTGACTCTGAGAAAACGACGGAGAAAGAAAATCTGGGGCCGAGAATGGATCCACCACTAGGGGAA
CCGGAAGGATCGCTTGGGTGGGTGCTACCAAATACAGCCATGAAGAAAAAGGTGCTGTTGATGGGTAAAA
GTGGGTCTGGTAAGCTCAGCATGAGGTCTATTATCTTTGCAAATTATATTGCCAGAGACACACGTCGCCT
TGGCGCAACAATTGATGTAGAACATTCTCATGTTCGATTTCTGGGAAACCTGGTATTGAACCTGTGGGAT
TGTGGTGGGCAAGACACCTTCATGGAAAATTATTTCACTAGCCAACGGGACAACATCTTCCGAAATGTGG
AGGTTCTGATTTATGTCTTTGATGTGGAGAGCCGCGAACTGGAAAAGGACATGCACTATTACCAATCATG
CCTGGAGGCCATTCTGCAGAATTCTCCAGATGCCAAAATATTTTGCTTGGTACACAAAATGGATCTGGTA
CAGGAGGATCAACGGGACCTGATTTTTAAAGAGCGAGAAGAAGATTTGAGGCGTTTGTCTCGCCCATTGG
AATGTTCTTGTTTCCGAACATCTATCTGGGATGAAACCCTCTATAAGGCTTGGTCCAGCATAGTTTATCA
GCTGATTCCCAATGTTCAGCAGCTGGAAATGAACCTNANNNATTTTGCTGAAATTATCGAGCTGATGAAG
TACTTCTTTTTGAGAGANCTACTTTTCTGGTAATTNCTCACTANCAGTGTAAAGAGCAGCGTGATGCCCA
TAG
