[The description below was written by a language model from this plasmid's Addgene catalogue record.]
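Description:
pRK5-HA GST RagB 54L is a mammalian expression plasmid built on the pRK5 backbone (about 4.75 kb without insert). It is maintained in E. coli as a high-copy plasmid under ampicillin selection. The record does not list the promoter, the origin of replication or a mammalian selection marker. pRK5 vectors are generally known to drive expression from a CMV promoter and are mostly used for transient transfection, but no feature table is available here to confirm the regulatory elements.

The payload is an approximately 1.04 kb human RRAGB cDNA encoding the Ras-related GTP-binding protein RagB, cloned between SalI and NotI sites that both remain intact. The protein carries HA and GST at its N terminus. HA allows detection or immunoprecipitation with anti-HA antibodies, and GST allows the fusion and its binding partners to be captured on glutathione resin. The coding sequence carries a T54L substitution. The depositor's comments link this mutant to the "RagB-GDP" form, which behaves as a dominant negative and inhibits mTORC1 signalling.

The construct comes from work showing that Rag GTPases bind raptor and relay amino acid availability to mTORC1. It is suited to transient expression experiments that test how blocking Rag function affects that pathway, and to pull-down assays that compare binding between nucleotide-state mutants. The depositor notes that the plasmid is quite toxic to cells because it suppresses mTORC1, and that attempts to make stable cell lines expressing the GDP-form mutant failed.
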