Addgene plasmid #19302: pRK5-HA GST RagB 54L
Depositing lab: David Sabatini. Depositing organization: Whitehead Institute for Biomedical Research. Publication: The Rag GTPases bind raptor and mediate amino acid signaling to mTORC1. Sancak Y, Peterson TR, Shaul YD, Lindquist RA, Thoreen CC, Bar-Peled L, Sabatini DM. Science. 2008 Jun 13. 320(5882):1496-501. 10.1126/science.1157535 PubMed 18497260.
Backbone
  Vector backbone: pRK5
  Backbone manufacturer: BD PharMingen
  Backbone size w/o insert (bp): 4754
  Vector type: Mammalian Expression
Growth in bacteria
  Bacterial resistance: Ampicillin, 100 μg/mL
  Growth temperature: 37°C
  Growth strain: DH5alpha
  Copy number: High Copy
Gene/Insert
  Gene/Insert name: Ras-related GTP binding B (alt name: RRAGB)
  Species: H. sapiens (human)
  Insert size (bp): 1040
  Mutation: T54L
  Entrez Gene: RRAGB (a.k.a. RAGB, bA465E19.1)
  Tag / fusion protein: HA (N terminal on insert); GST (N terminal on insert)
  Cloning method: Restriction Enzyme; 5′ cloning site SalI (not destroyed); 3′ cloning site NotI (not destroyed)
  Sequencing primers: 5′ SP6, pGEX 5'; 3′ pBABE 3'
Terms and licenses: Academic/Nonprofit Terms; Industry Terms: Not Available to Industry
Depositor comments: Please note that this plasmid is actually quite toxic to cells. From the Sabatini lab:"it is a dominant negative and therefore inhibits the mTORC1 pathway and thus cells." From the paper: "To verify the actions of the Rags in a more physiological setting than that achieved by transient cDNA transfection, we generated HEK-293T cell lines stably expressing Rheb1, RagB, or RagBGTP (attempts to generate lines stably expressing RagBGDP failed)."
How to cite: pRK5-HA GST RagB 54L was a gift from David Sabatini (Addgene plasmid # 19302 ; http://n2t.net/addgene:19302 ; RRID:Addgene_19302)
